Addgene plasmid #131507: pFUGW ORANGE Gria1-GFP KI _ mCherry-KASH
Purpose: Endogenous tagging of GluA1: C-terminal (amino acid position: STOP codon)
Depositing lab: Harold MacGillavry. Depositing organization: Utrecht University. Publication: ORANGE: A CRISPR/Cas9-based genome editing toolbox for epitope tagging of endogenous proteins in neurons. Willems J, de Jong APH, Scheefhals N, Mertens E, Catsburg LAE, Poorthuis RB, de Winter F, Verhaagen J, Meye FJ, MacGillavry HD. PLoS Biol. 2020 Apr 10;18(4):e3000665. doi: 10.1371/journal.pbio.3000665. PubMed 32275651.
Backbone
  Vector backbone: pFUGW
  Backbone size w/o insert (bp): 11510
  Vector type: Mammalian Expression, Lentiviral
Growth in bacteria
  Bacterial resistance: Ampicillin, 100 μg/mL
  Growth temperature: 37°C
  Growth strain: NEB Stable
  Copy number: High Copy
Gene/Insert
  Cloning method: Restriction Enzyme; 5′ cloning site Unknown (unknown if destroyed); 3′ cloning site Unknown (unknown if destroyed)
  Sequencing primers: 5′ GGCGAGTGTGTTTTGTGAAG; 3′ GCAGCGTATCCACATAGCG
Terms and licenses: Academic/Nonprofit Terms; Industry Terms: Not Available to Industry
How to cite: pFUGW ORANGE Gria1-GFP KI _ mCherry-KASH was a gift from Harold MacGillavry (Addgene plasmid # 131507 ; http://n2t.net/addgene:131507 ; RRID:Addgene_131507)
