[The description below was written by a language model from this plasmid's Addgene catalogue record and pLannotate feature annotations shown in this document.]
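Description:
pFUGW ORANGE Gria1-GFP KI _ mCherry-KASH is a lentiviral transfer plasmid built on the pFUGW backbone and belongs to the ORANGE CRISPR/Cas9 toolbox for epitope tagging of endogenous proteins in neurons. Its stated purpose is C-terminal tagging of GluA1, the product of Gria1, with the tag placed at the STOP codon. In bacteria it replicates from a high-copy ColE1/pUC-type origin under ampicillin selection (AmpR). The backbone also carries an f1 origin and an SV40/EM7-driven BleoR cassette lying outside the viral genome.

The viral portion has a third-generation layout. A CMV enhancer/promoter is fused to a truncated HIV-1 5' LTR and drives genomic RNA production in packaging cells. It is followed by the Ψ packaging signal with a gag fragment, the RRE for Rev-dependent export, the cPPT/CTS, a WPRE and a truncated 3' LTR.

Between these elements sit two functional units. A human U6 promoter precedes an S. pyogenes gRNA scaffold, presumably expressing the Gria1-targeting guide. It is followed by a promoterless EGFP sequence that serves as the knock-in donor, so GFP fluorescence should depend on integration at the target locus. The record does not annotate the guide sequence or the sequences flanking the donor. Downstream, a UbC promoter drives mCherry fused to a SYNE3-derived KASH domain, which anchors the red reporter to the nuclear envelope and marks transduced cells independently of knock-in success.

No Cas9 coding sequence is annotated, so the nuclease evidently has to be supplied from a separate construct. The plasmid suits viral delivery of the knock-in components for live or fixed imaging of endogenous GluA1.
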