Features (pLannotate 1.2.2; 37 found; start..end, strand, type, name):
    433..466     -  misc_feature   MCS (fragment): pUC18/19 multiple cloning site
    474..1180    +  CDS            mCherry (fragment): monomeric derivative of DsRed fluorescent protein (Shaner et al., 2004) mammalian codon-optimized
   1171..1443    +  CDS            SYNE3 (fragment): SYNE3_HUMAN - Also known as C14orf139 From Homo sapiens (Human).
   1445..1471    +  misc_feature   MCS (fragment): pBluescript multiple cloning site
   1471..2059    +  misc_feature   WPRE: woodchuck hepatitis virus posttranscriptional regulatory element
   1996..2577    +  CDS            nef (fragment): NEF_HV1H2 - Experimental evidence at protein level: Swiss-Prot protein existence level 1. Extracellular Nef protein targets CD4(+) T-lymphocytes for apoptosis by interacting with CXCR4 surface receptors. From Human immunodeficiency virus type 1 group M subtype B (isolate HXB2) (HIV-1).
   2584..2764    +  LTR            5' LTR (truncated): truncated 5' long terminal repeat (LTR) from HIV-1
   2796..3020    +  polyA_signal   bGH poly(A) signal: bovine growth hormone polyadenylation signal
   3024..3045    +  promoter       SV40 promoter (fragment): SV40 enhancer and early promoter
   3066..3494    +  rep_origin     f1 ori (sequence partly withheld): f1 bacteriophage origin of replication; arrow indicates direction of (+) strand synthesis
   3508..3837    +  promoter       SV40 promoter: SV40 enhancer and early promoter
   3885..3932    +  promoter       EM7 promoter: synthetic bacterial promoter&nbsp
   3951..4325    +  CDS            BleoR: antibiotic-binding protein; Sh ble from Streptoalloteichus hindustanus; confers resistance to bleomycin, phleomycin, and Zeocin™
   4335..4460    +  CDS            ble (fragment): BLE_KLEPN - Experimental evidence at protein level: Swiss-Prot protein existence level 1. Binding protein with a strong affinity to the bleomycin family of antibiotics. Binds to CL990; an antimitotic-antibiotic compound. From Klebsiella pneumoniae.
   4455..4576    +  polyA_signal   SV40 poly(A) signal: SV40 polyadenylation signal
   4647..4669    -  protein_bind   lac operator (fragment): The lac repressor binds to the lac operator to inhibit transcription in E. coli. This inhibition can be relieved by adding lactose or isopropyl-β-D-thiogalactopyranoside (IPTG). lac repressor encoded by lacI
   4673..4703    -  promoter       lac promoter: promoter for the E. coli lac operon
   4718..4739    -  protein_bind   CAP binding site: CAP binding activates transcription in the presence of cAMP. E. coli catabolite activator protein
   4752..4844    -  CDS            lacI (fragment): lac repressor; lacI; The lac repressor binds to the lac operator to inhibit transcription in E. coli. This inhibition can be relieved by adding lactose or isopropyl-β-D-thiogalactopyranoside (IPTG).
   5027..5615    -  rep_origin     ori: high-copy-number ColE1/pMB1/pBR322/pUC origin of replication
   5786..6646    -  CDS            AmpR: β-lactamase; bla; confers resistance to ampicillin, carbenicillin, and related antibiotics
   6647..6751    -  promoter       AmpR promoter: bla
   6810..6862    -  misc_feature   bom (fragment): basis of mobility region from pBR322
   7017..7396    +  enhancer       CMV enhancer: human cytomegalovirus immediate early enhancer
   7397..7596    +  promoter       CMV promoter: human cytomegalovirus (CMV) immediate early promoter
   7614..7794    +  LTR            5' LTR (truncated): truncated 5' long terminal repeat (LTR) from HIV-1
   7841..7966    +  misc_feature   HIV-1 Ψ: packaging signal of human immunodeficiency virus type 1
   7950..8313    +  CDS            HIV-1 gag (fragment): gag protein from human immunodeficiency virus 1; gag
   8459..8692    +  misc_feature   RRE: The Rev response element (RRE) of HIV-1 allows for Rev-dependent mRNA export from the nucleus to the cytoplasm.
   9069..9169    +  CDS            Rev (fragment): human immunodeficiency virus 1 (HIV-1) Rev protein; rev; enhances nuclear export of unspliced and incompletely spliced viral mRNAs
   9219..9336    +  misc_feature   cPPT/CTS: central polypurine tract and central termination sequence of HIV-1
   9378..9618    +  promoter       U6 promoter: RNA polymerase III promoter for human U6 snRNA
   9647..9722    +  misc_RNA       gRNA scaffold: guide RNA scaffold for the Streptococcus pyogenes CRISPR/Cas9 system
   9729..9772    +  misc_RNA       gRNA scaffold (fragment): guide RNA scaffold for the Streptococcus pyogenes CRISPR/Cas9 system
   9874..10591   +  CDS            EGFP (fragment): the original enhanced GFP (Yang et al., 1996) mammalian codon-optimized
  10664..10689   +  enhancer       CMV enhancer (fragment): human cytomegalovirus immediate early enhancer; contains an 18-bp deletion relative to the standard CMV enhancer
  10713..422     +  promoter       UbC promoter (across the origin): human ubiquitin C promoter
>Addgene plasmid #131507 | pFUGW ORANGE Gria1-GFP KI _ mCherry-KASH | addgene full sequence | sequence record 257279 | Addgene NGS Result
CCGTTGGGCAGTGCACCCGTACCTTTGGGAGCGCGCGCCCTCGTCGTGTCGTGACGTCACCCGTTCTGTT
GGCTTATAATGCAGGGTGGGGCCACCTGCCGGTAGGTGTGCGGTAGGCTTTTCTCCGTCGCAGGACGCAG
GGTTCGGGCCTAGGGTAGGCTCTCCTGAATCGACAGGCGCCGGACCTCTGGTGAGGGGAGGGATAAGTGA
GGCGTCAGTTTCTTTGGTCGGTTTTATGTACCTATCTTCTTAAGTAGCTGAAGCTCCGGTTTTGAACTAT
GCGCTCGGGGTTGGCGAGTGTGTTTTGTGAAGTTTTTTAGGCACCTTTTGAAATGTAATCATTTGGGTCA
ATATGTAATTTTCAGTGTTAGACTAGTAAATTGTCCGCTAAATTCTGGCCGTTTTTGGCTTTTTTGTTAG
ACGAAGCTTGGGCTGCAGGTCGACTCTAGAGGATCCCCGGGTACCGGTATGGCGGTGAGCAAGGGCGAGG
AGGATAACATGGCCATCATCAAGGAGTTCATGCGCTTCAAGGTGCACATGGAGGGCTCCGTGAACGGCCA
CGAGTTCGAGATCGAGGGCGAGGGCGAGGGCCGCCCCTACGAGGGCACCCAGACCGCCAAGCTGAAGGTG
ACCAAGGGTGGCCCCCTGCCCTTCGCCTGGGACATCCTGTCCCCTCAGTTCATGTACGGCTCCAAGGCCT
ACGTGAAGCACCCCGCCGACATCCCCGACTACTTGAAGCTGTCCTTCCCCGAGGGCTTCAAGTGGGAGCG
CGTGATGAACTTCGAGGACGGCGGCGTGGTGACCGTGACCCAGGACTCCTCCCTGCAGGACGGCGAGTTC
ATCTACAAGGTGAAGCTGCGCGGCACCAACTTCCCCTCCGACGGCCCCGTAATGCAGAAGAAGACCATGG
GCTGGGAGGCCTCCTCCGAGCGGATGTACCCCGAGGACGGCGCCCTGAAGGGCGAGATCAAGCAGAGGCT
GAAGCTGAAGGACGGCGGCCACTACGACGCTGAGGTCAAGACCACCTACAAGGCCAAGAAGCCCGTGCAG
CTGCCCGGCGCCTACAACGTCAACATCAAGTTGGACATCACCTCCCACAACGAGGACTACACCATCGTGG
AACAGTACGAACGCGCCGAGGGCCGCCACTCCACCGGCGGCATGGACGAGCTGTACAAGTCCGGACTCAG
ATCTCGAGAGGAGGAGGAGGAGACAGACAGCAGGATGCCCCACCTCGACAGCCCCGGCAGCTCCCAGCCG
AGACGCTCCTTCCTCTCAAGGGTGATCAGGGCAGCGCTACCGTTGCAGCTGCTTCTGCTGCTGCTGCTGC
TCCTGGCCTGCCTGCTACCTGCCTCTGAAGATGACTACAGCTGCACCCAGGCCAACAACTTTGCCCGATC
CTTCTACCCCATGCTGCGGTACACCAACGGGCCACCTCCCACCTAGGAATTCGATATCAAGCTTATCGAT
AATCAACCTCTGGATTACAAAATTTGTGAAAGATTGACTGGTATTCTTAACTATGTTGCTCCTTTTACGC
TATGTGGATACGCTGCTTTAATGCCTTTGTATCATGCTATTGCTTCCCGTATGGCTTTCATTTTCTCCTC
CTTGTATAAATCCTGGTTGCTGTCTCTTTATGAGGAGTTGTGGCCCGTTGTCAGGCAACGTGGCGTGGTG
TGCACTGTGTTTGCTGACGCAACCCCCACTGGTTGGGGCATTGCCACCACCTGTCAGCTCCTTTCCGGGA
CTTTCGCTTTCCCCCTCCCTATTGCCACGGCGGAACTCATCGCCGCCTGCCTTGCCCGCTGCTGGACAGG
GGCTCGGCTGTTGGGCACTGACAATTCCGTGGTGTTGTCGGGGAAATCATCGTCCTTTCCTTGGCTGCTC
GCCTGTGTTGCCACCTGGATTCTGCGCGGGACGTCCTTCTGCTACGTCCCTTCGGCCCTCAATCCAGCGG
ACCTTCCTTCCCGCGGCCTGCTGCCGGCTCTGCGGCCTCTTCCGCGTCTTCGCCTTCGCCCTCAGACGAG
TCGGATCTCCCTTTGGGCCGCCTCCCCGCATCGATACCGTCGACCTCGAGACCTAGAAAAACATGGAGCA
ATCACAAGTAGCAATACAGCAGCTACCAATGCTGATTGTGCCTGGCTAGAAGCACAAGAGGAGGAGGAGG
TGGGTTTTCCAGTCACACCTCAGGTACCTTTAAGACCAATGACTTACAAGGCAGCTGTAGATCTTAGCCA
CTTTTTAAAAGAAAAGGGGGGACTGGAAGGGCTAATTCACTCCCAACGAAGACAAGATATCCTTGATCTG
TGGATCTACCACACACAAGGCTACTTCCCTGATTGGCAGAACTACACACCAGGGCCAGGGATCAGATATC
CACTGACCTTTGGATGGTGCTACAAGCTAGTACCAGTTGAGCAAGAGAAGGTAGAAGAAGCCAATGAAGG
AGAGAACACCCGCTTGTTACACCCTGTGAGCCTGCATGGGATGGATGACCCGGAGAGAGAAGTATTAGAG
TGGAGGTTTGACAGCCGCCTAGCATTTCATCACATGGCCCGAGAGCTGCATCCGGACTGTACTGGGTCTC
TCTGGTTAGACCAGATCTGAGCCTGGGAGCTCTCTGGCTAACTAGGGAACCCACTGCTTAAGCCTCAATA
AAGCTTGCCTTGAGTGCTTCAAGTAGTGTGTGCCCGTCTGTTGTGTGACTCTGGTAACTAGAGATCCCTC
AGACCCTTTTAGTCAGTGTGGAAAATCTCTAGCAGGGCCCGTTTAAACCCGCTGATCAGCCTCGACTGTG
CCTTCTAGTTGCCAGCCATCTGTTGTTTGCCCCTCCCCCGTGCCTTCCTTGACCCTGGAAGGTGCCACTC
CCACTGTCCTTTCCTAATAAAATGAGGAAATTGCATCGCATTGTCTGAGTAGGTGTCATTCTATTCTGGG
GGGTGGGGTGGGGCAGGACAGCAAGGGGGAGGATTGGGAAGACAATAGCAGGCATGCTGGGGATGCGGTG
GGCTCTATGGCTTCTGAGGCGGAAAGAACCAGCTGGGGCTCTAGGGGGTATCCCC
[124 nt withheld, positions 3066-3189]
C
[91 nt withheld, positions 3191-3281]
A
[49 nt withheld, positions 3283-3331]
CCTTTGACGTTGGAGTCCACGTTCTTT
[37 nt withheld, positions 3359-3395]
ACCCTATCTCGGTCTATTCTTTTGATTTATAAGGGATTTTGCCGATTTCGGCCTATTGGTTAAAAAATGA
GCTGATTTAACAAAAATTTAACGCGAATTAATTCTGTGGAATGTGTGTCAGTTAGGGTGTGGAAAGTCCC
CAGGCTCCCCAGCAGGCAGAAGTATGCAAAGCATGCATCTCAATTAGTCAGCAACCAGGTGTGGAAAGTC
CCCAGGCTCCCCAGCAGGCAGAAGTATGCAAAGCATGCATCTCAATTAGTCAGCAACCATAGTCCCGCCC
CTAACTCCGCCCATCCCGCCCCTAACTCCGCCCAGTTCCGCCCATTCTCCGCCCCATGGCTGACTAATTT
TTTTTATTTATGCAGAGGCCGAGGCCGCCTCTGCCTCTGAGCTATTCCAGAAGTAGTGAGGAGGCTTTTT
TGGAGGCCTAGGCTTTTGCAAAAAGCTCCCGGGAGCTTGTATATCCATTTTCGGATCTGATCAGCACGTG
TTGACAATTAATCATCGGCATAGTATATCGGCATAGTATAATACGACAAGGTGAGGAACTAAACCATGGC
CAAGTTGACCAGTGCCGTTCCGGTGCTCACCGCGCGCGACGTCGCCGGAGCGGTCGAGTTCTGGACCGAC
CGGCTCGGGTTCTCCCGGGACTTCGTGGAGGACGACTTCGCCGGTGTGGTCCGGGACGACGTGACCCTGT
TCATCAGCGCGGTCCAGGACCAGGTGGTGCCGGACAACACCCTGGCCTGGGTGTGGGTGCGCGGCCTGGA
CGAGCTGTACGCCGAGTGGTCGGAGGTCGTGTCCACGAACTTCCGGGACGCCTCCGGGCCGGCCATGACC
GAGATCGGCGAGCAGCCGTGGGGGCGGGAGTTCGCCCTGCGCGACCCGGCCGGCAACTGCGTGCACTTCG
TGGCCGAGGAGCAGGACTGACACGTGCTACGAGATTTCGATTCCACCGCCGCCTTCTATGAAAGGTTGGG
CTTCGGAATCGTTTTCCGGGACGCCGGCTGGATGATCCTCCAGCGCGGGGATCTCATGCTGGAGTTCTTC
GCCCACCCCAACTTGTTTATTGCAGCTTATAATGGTTACAAATAAAGCAATAGCATCACAAATTTCACAA
ATAAAGCATTTTTTTCACTGCATTCTAGTTGTGGTTTGTCCAAACTCATCAATGTATCTTATCATGTCTG
TATACCGTCGACCTCTAGCTAGAGCTTGGCGTAATCATGGTCATAGCTGTTTCCTGTGTGAAATTGTTAT
CCGCTCACAATTCCACACAACATACGAGCCGGAAGCATAAAGTGTAAAGCCTGGGGTGCCTAATGAGTGA
GCTAACTCACATTAATTGCGTTGCGCTCACTGCCCGCTTTCCAGTCGGGAAACCTGTCGTGCCAGCTGCA
TTAATGAATCGGCCAACGCGCGGGGAGAGGCGGTTTGCGTATTGGGCGCTCTTCCGCTTCCTCGCTCACT
GACTCGCTGCGCTCGGTCGTTCGGCTGCGGCGAGCGGTATCAGCTCACTCAAAGGCGGTAATACGGTTAT
CCACAGAATCAGGGGATAACGCAGGAAAGAACATGTGAGCAAAAGGCCAGCAAAAGGCCAGGAACCGTAA
AAAGGCCGCGTTGCTGGCGTTTTTCCATAGGCTCCGCCCCCCTGACGAGCATCACAAAAATCGACGCTCA
AGTCAGAGGTGGCGAAACCCGACAGGACTATAAAGATACCAGGCGTTTCCCCCTGGAAGCTCCCTCGTGC
GCTCTCCTGTTCCGACCCTGCCGCTTACCGGATACCTGTCCGCCTTTCTCCCTTCGGGAAGCGTGGCGCT
TTCTCATAGCTCACGCTGTAGGTATCTCAGTTCGGTGTAGGTCGTTCGCTCCAAGCTGGGCTGTGTGCAC
GAACCCCCCGTTCAGCCCGACCGCTGCGCCTTATCCGGTAACTATCGTCTTGAGTCCAACCCGGTAAGAC
ACGACTTATCGCCACTGGCAGCAGCCACTGGTAACAGGATTAGCAGAGCGAGGTATGTAGGCGGTGCTAC
AGAGTTCTTGAAGTGGTGGCCTAACTACGGCTACACTAGAAGAACAGTATTTGGTATCTGCGCTCTGCTG
AAGCCAGTTACCTTCGGAAAAAGAGTTGGTAGCTCTTGATCCGGCAAACAAACCACCGCTGGTAGCGGTG
GTTTTTTTGTTTGCAAGCAGCAGATTACGCGCAGAAAAAAAGGATCTCAAGAAGATCCTTTGATCTTTTC
TACGGGGTCTGACGCTCAGTGGAACGAAAACTCACGTTAAGGGATTTTGGTCATGAGATTATCAAAAAGG
ATCTTCACCTAGATCCTTTTAAATTAAAAATGAAGTTTTAAATCAATCTAAAGTATATATGAGTAAACTT
GGTCTGACAGTTACCAATGCTTAATCAGTGAGGCACCTATCTCAGCGATCTGTCTATTTCGTTCATCCAT
AGTTGCCTGACTCCCCGTCGTGTAGATAACTACGATACGGGAGGGCTTACCATCTGGCCCCAGTGCTGCA
ATGATACCGCGAGACCCACGCTCACCGGCTCCAGATTTATCAGCAATAAACCAGCCAGCCGGAAGGGCCG
AGCGCAGAAGTGGTCCTGCAACTTTATCCGCCTCCATCCAGTCTATTAATTGTTGCCGGGAAGCTAGAGT
AAGTAGTTCGCCAGTTAATAGTTTGCGCAACGTTGTTGCCATTGCTACAGGCATCGTGGTGTCACGCTCG
TCGTTTGGTATGGCTTCATTCAGCTCCGGTTCCCAACGATCAAGGCGAGTTACATGATCCCCCATGTTGT
GCAAAAAAGCGGTTAGCTCCTTCGGTCCTCCGATCGTTGTCAGAAGTAAGTTGGCCGCAGTGTTATCACT
CATGGTTATGGCAGCACTGCATAATTCTCTTACTGTCATGCCATCCGTAAGATGCTTTTCTGTGACTGGT
GAGTACTCAACCAAGTCATTCTGAGAATAGTGTATGCGGCGACCGAGTTGCTCTTGCCCGGCGTCAATAC
GGGATAATACCGCGCCACATAGCAGAACTTTAAAAGTGCTCATCATTGGAAAACGTTCTTCGGGGCGAAA
ACTCTCAAGGATCTTACCGCTGTTGAGATCCAGTTCGATGTAACCCACTCGTGCACCCAACTGATCTTCA
GCATCTTTTACTTTCACCAGCGTTTCTGGGTGAGCAAAAACAGGAAGGCAAAATGCCGCAAAAAAGGGAA
TAAGGGCGACACGGAAATGTTGAATACTCATACTCTTCCTTTTTCAATATTATTGAAGCATTTATCAGGG
TTATTGTCTCATGAGCGGATACATATTTGAATGTATTTAGAAAAATAAACAAATAGGGGTTCCGCGCACA
TTTCCCCGAAAAGTGCCACCTGACGTCGACGGATCGGGAGATCTCCCGATCCCCTATGGTGCACTCTCAG
TACAATCTGCTCTGATGCCGCATAGTTAAGCCAGTATCTGCTCCCTGCTTGTGTGTTGGAGGTCGCTGAG
TAGTGCGCGAGCAAAATTTAAGCTACAACAAGGCAAGGCTTGACCGACAATTGCATGAAGAATCTGCTTA
GGGTTAGGCGTTTTGCGCTGCTTCGCGATGTACGGGCCAGATATACGCGTTGACATTGATTATTGACTAG
TTATTAATAGTAATCAATTACGGGGTCATTAGTTCATAGCCCATATATGGAGTTCCGCGTTACATAACTT
ACGGTAAATGGCCCGCCTGGCTGACCGCCCAACGACCCCCGCCCATTGACGTCAATAATGACGTATGTTC
CCATAGTAACGCCAATAGGGACTTTCCATTGACGTCAATGGGTGGAGTATTTACGGTAAACTGCCCACTT
GGCAGTACATCAAGTGTATCATATGCCAAGTACGCCCCCTATTGACGTCAATGACGGTAAATGGCCCGCC
TGGCATTATGCCCAGTACATGACCTTATGGGACTTTCCTACTTGGCAGTACATCTACGTATTAGTCATCG
CTATTACCATGGTGATGCGGTTTTGGCAGTACATCAATGGGCGTGGATAGCGGTTTGACTCACGGGGATT
TCCAAGTCTCCACCCCATTGACGTCAATGGGAGTTTGTTTTGGCACCAAAATCAACGGGACTTTCCAAAA
TGTCGTAACAACTCCGCCCCATTGACGCAAATGGGCGGTAGGCGTGTACGGTGGGAGGTCTATATAAGCA
GCGCGTTTTGCCTGTACTGGGTCTCTCTGGTTAGACCAGATCTGAGCCTGGGAGCTCTCTGGCTAACTAG
GGAACCCACTGCTTAAGCCTCAATAAAGCTTGCCTTGAGTGCTTCAAGTAGTGTGTGCCCGTCTGTTGTG
TGACTCTGGTAACTAGAGATCCCTCAGACCCTTTTAGTCAGTGTGGAAAATCTCTAGCAGTGGCGCCCGA
ACAGGGACTTGAAAGCGAAAGGGAAACCAGAGGAGCTCTCTCGACGCAGGACTCGGCTTGCTGAAGCGCG
CACGGCAAGAGGCGAGGGGCGGCGACTGGTGAGTACGCCAAAAATTTTGACTAGCGGAGGCTAGAAGGAG
AGAGATGGGTGCGAGAGCGTCAGTATTAAGCGGGGGAGAATTAGATCGCGATGGGAAAAAATTCGGTTAA
GGCCAGGGGGAAAGAAAAAATATAAATTAAAACATATAGTATGGGCAAGCAGGGAGCTAGAACGATTCGC
AGTTAATCCTGGCCTGTTAGAAACATCAGAAGGCTGTAGACAAATACTGGGACAGCTACAACCATCCCTT
CAGACAGGATCAGAAGAACTTAGATCATTATATAATACAGTAGCAACCCTCTATTGTGTGCATCAAAGGA
TAGAGATAAAAGACACCAAGGAAGCTTTAGACAAGATAGAGGAAGAGCAAAACAAAAGTAAGACCACCGC
ACAGCAAGCGGCCGCTGATCTTCAGACCTGGAGGAGGAGATATGAGGGACAATTGGAGAAGTGAATTATA
TAAATATAAAGTAGTAAAAATTGAACCATTAGGAGTAGCACCCACCAAGGCAAAGAGAAGAGTGGTGCAG
AGAGAAAAAAGAGCAGTGGGAATAGGAGCTTTGTTCCTTGGGTTCTTGGGAGCAGCAGGAAGCACTATGG
GCGCAGCGTCAATGACGCTGACGGTACAGGCCAGACAATTATTGTCTGGTATAGTGCAGCAGCAGAACAA
TTTGCTGAGGGCTATTGAGGCGCAACAGCATCTGTTGCAACTCACAGTCTGGGGCATCAAGCAGCTCCAG
GCAAGAATCCTGGCTGTGGAAAGATACCTAAAGGATCAACAGCTCCTGGGGATTTGGGGTTGCTCTGGAA
AACTCATTTGCACCACTGCTGTGCCTTGGAATGCTAGTTGGAGTAATAAATCTCTGGAACAGATTTGGAA
TCACACGACCTGGATGGAGTGGGACAGAGAAATTAACAATTACACAAGCTTAATACACTCCTTAATTGAA
GAATCGCAAAACCAGCAAGAAAAGAATGAACAAGAATTATTGGAATTAGATAAATGGGCAAGTTTGTGGA
ATTGGTTTAACATAACAAATTGGCTGTGGTATATAAAATTATTCATAATGATAGTAGGAGGCTTGGTAGG
TTTAAGAATAGTTTTTGCTGTACTTTCTATAGTGAATAGAGTTAGGCAGGGATATTCACCATTATCGTTT
CAGACCCACCTCCCAACCCCGAGGGGACCCGACAGGCCCGAAGGAATAGAAGAAGAAGGTGGAGAGAGAG
ACAGAGACAGATCCATTCGATTAGTGAACGGATCGGCACTGCGTGCGCCAATTCTGCAGACAAATGGCAG
TATTCATCCACAATTTTAAAAGAAAAGGGGGGATTGGGGGGTACAGTGCAGGGGAAAGAATAGTAGACAT
AATAGCAACAGACATACAAACTAAAGAATTACAAAAACAAATTACAAAAATTCAAAATTTTCGGGTTTAT
TACAGGGACAGCAGAGATCCAGTTTGGTTAGTGAGGGCCTATTTCCCATGATTCCTTCATATTTGCATAT
ACGATACAAGGCTGTTAGAGAGATAATTGGAATTAATTTGACTGTAAACACAAAGATATTAGTACAAAAT
ACGTGACGTAGAAAGTAATAATTTCTTGGGTAGTTTGCAGTTTTAAAATTATGTTTTAAAATGGACTATC
ATATGCTTACCGTAACTTGAAAGTATTTCGATTTCTTGGCTTTATATATCTTGTGGAAAGGACGAAACAC
CGGGAGCCACAGGATTGTAACGTTTTAGAGCTAGAAATAGCAAGTTAAAATAAGGCTAGTCCGTTATCAA
CTTGAAAAAGTGGCACCGAGTCGGTGCTTTTTTGTTTTAGAGCTAGAAATAGCAAGTTAAAATAAGGCTA
GTCCGTTTTTAGCGCGTGCGCCAATTCTGCAGACAAATGGCTCTAGAAGCTTACCCGTTACAATCCTGTG
GCTCCCGGCGCTAGCGGTAGCGGCTCCAGTAGATCTGGGGTGAGCAAGGGCGAGGAGCTGTTCACCGGGG
TGGTGCCCATCCTGGTCGAGCTGGACGGCGACGTAAACGGCCACAAGTTCAGCGTGTCCGGCGAGGGCGA
GGGCGATGCCACCTACGGCAAGCTGACCCTGAAGTTCATCTGCACCACCGGCAAGCTGCCCGTGCCCTGG
CCCACCCTCGTGACCACCCTGACCTACGGCGTGCAGTGCTTCAGCCGCTACCCCGACCACATGAAGCAGC
ACGACTTCTTCAAGTCCGCCATGCCCGAAGGCTACGTCCAGGAGCGCACCATCTTCTTCAAGGACGACGG
CAACTACAAGACCCGCGCCGAGGTGAAGTTCGAGGGCGACACCCTGGTGAACCGCATCGAGCTGAAGGGC
ATCGACTTCAAGGAGGACGGCAACATCCTGGGGCACAAGCTGGAGTACAACTACAACAGCCACAACGTCT
ATATCATGGCCGACAAGCAGAAGAACGGCATCAAGGTGAACTTCAAGATCCGCCACAACATCGAGGACGG
CAGCGTGCAGCTCGCCGACCACTACCAGCAGAACACCCCCATCGGCGACGGCCCCGTGCTGCTGCCCGAC
AACCACTACCTGAGCACCCAGTCCGCCCTGAGCAAAGACCCCAACGAGAAGCGCGATCACATGGTCCTGC
TGGAGTTCGTGACCGCCGCCGGGATCACTCTCGGCATGGACGAGCTGTACAAGTAAGGCCTCCCGTTACA
ATCCTGTGGCTCCCCTCGAGGATCCTAGGACGCGTCCTAGGACGCGTCCAGAGGTACCCGTTACATAACT
TACGGTAAATGGCCTAACCCGTGTCGGCTCCAGATCTGGCCTCCGCGCCGGGTTTTGGCGCCTCCCGCGG
GCGCCCCCCTCCTCACGGCGAGCGCTGCCACGTCAGACGAAGGGCGCAGCGAGCGTCCTGATCCTTCCGC
CCGGACGCTCAGGACAGCGGCCCGCTGCTCATAAGACTCGGCCTTAGAACCCCAGTATCAGCAGAAGGAC
ATTTTAGGACGGGACTTGGGTGACTCTAGGGCACTGGTTTTCTTTCCAGAGAGCGGAACAGGCGAGGAAA
AGTAGTCCCTTCTCGGCGATTCTGCGGAGGGATCTCCGTGGGGCGGTGAACGCCGATGATTATATAAGGA
CGCGCCGGGTGTGGCACAGCTAGTTCCGTCGCAGCCGGGATTTGGGTCGCGGTTCTTGTTTGTGGATCGC
TGTGATCGTCACTTGGTGAGTAGCGGGCTGCTGGGCTGGCCGGGGCTTTCGTGGCCGCCGGGCCGCTCGG
TGGGACGGAAGCGTGTGGAGAGACCGCCAAGGGCTGTAGTCTGGGTCCGCGAGCAAGGTTGCCCTGAACT
GGGGGTTGGGGGGAGCGCAGCAAAATGGCGGCTGTTCCCGAGTCTTGAATGGAAGACGCTTGTGAGGCGG
GCTGTGAGGTCGTTGAAACAAGGTGGGGGGCATGGTGGGCGGCAAGAACCCAAGGTCTTGAGGCCTTCGC
TAATGCGGGAAAGCTCTTATTCGGGTGAGATGGGCTGGGGCACCATCTGGGGACCCTGACGTGAAGTTTG
TCACTGACTGGAGAACTCGGTTTGTCGTCTGTTGCGGGGGCGGCAGTTATGGCGGTG
